>Addgene plasmid #49141 | pEMS2116 | depositor full sequence | sequence record 73242 | pEMS2116 sequence 6030 bps
CTGCGCGCTCGCTCGCTCACTGAGGCCGCCCGGGCAAAGCCCGGGCGTCGGGCGACCTTTGGTCGCCCGG
CCTCAGTGAGCGAGCGAGCGCGCAGAGAGGGAGTGGCCAACTCCATCACTAGGGGTTCCTTGTAGTTAAT
GATTAACCCGCCATGCTACTTATCTACGTAGCCATGCTCTAGGAAGATCGGAATTCCCTAGGCCGGCCAC
GCGTCAGCAGATTGAAGAAGCCCTCCTGGTCTGGGGAGCCCGCCTGGGGACAGACTCGCTCAGTCTGGTT
GGCCCTTCAGCTTGGGGGCCCCTCCCCAAACTTCCTAGCCAGCTTGCTCACACCCTGACCCCGGGGCCTG
CCGTCCCCACTTCCTCAGCTCTCACCATGGTCCCCGCCGATCCTCTCTGCAGAGCTGTTCTGAATGAGAC
ATGAGTCTCCTTCCCAATCCCGGCCCCCGCCCCAGGGGCCCTGGCCAGCAGTGCCACTTCACGTGGTACC
GCTTCAAGGGACAGGCTCCGATGCGTGTCCCGCCGTCCTAGATTGGGGCCTGATGAGTGTGGCCTGGGAG
CTGGGACACGAATCAGGGAAACATGGCCCAGGAGCTACCCCCAGGTCCCAGCATCTCCCATCAATAGGGG
TCCACACGGAGAGCCCTGCCCTCTGCCCTGGGGCCTGGCACTCAGACCCCCAAGCCCACCAGCCCCTTTC
TACAGCCACAACTGGGTCAGGGGGTCCTAGGAGACTCACTCGTTAATTAGGTGCCCTACAAACTAATTAG
TCTTGTCAATCATGGGCTCTGAGACCTTGAGCTGGGGGTGGGGTGGGGGCAGGGCCCTCTCACCTCGGCA
CAGGGGCCTGAGCCTTCCTCCGTCTTCTCCTCCTGATCCGGACACTTCATTGGCATAGAGGGAGAGAGTG
TGAACTTGGCCCTTTGTGGAACAGAGGAGGCTCGGGCAGAGGTGGTGATAGTGCAGCCCATTCATTCTGA
GATGAAACTTCCACTGGTTTCCGTAAAGACGTCTTGGGGAGGGAAGGGAAGGGGATGGGGACCTCCCAGT
GGTATCCCCTGCTTGGGCACTGAGGGAAAGCCACAGTGGCTCGGGGTAAAAGGCAGGGACATCCTCTCCC
CGCCTGCCTCTGTCCCCAGGGAGTCTCGCCTCCTGTTCCCACCTGGGGCTAGGGTGATAGAGGAGAGGAG
ATAGCTCAACCTGGCATTTAGGTGGTGTGGGAACAGGAGACCCCAGACTTTCTTGTTTTGGGGTCTGGGG
CAGGCAACCAGGCTCCAGGGACAGTGAGTTGAAGGAAGGGTGGCTGGGAGACCCCTTGACTTGCTGCCAA
GGAGACAGAGCTGGAGCTAGGGTGGCGGGTGGTGTCTGAGGCAGGTGCAGAGAGGGAGGGAGGGAAGGGG
CCTTTGACTCCAACCTCCTTTTTCTTTACCGACTGCAGGTGGCAGCTGCCCTTCCAGGAGCCAGTGGGGG
AACCTGGGTGGCTGGGTGGGGACACCTGCAAGTCCTCCCTAAGCCAGCTACCACCCTACACTGTTGGCCT
CCCTTCTCCAACTGTGGGGACGCTGCTCAGGCCTTTTGTGACATCACACCTGAGAGTCCCTGGGGTCCAG
TCATTGCTGCTGGGCACAGCGAGGTCCAAGCTCAGGTCGCCCTGCCCCCTACCCACCATGCCAGATCCAG
CATCGTTGTGGGCAAACAATTATCTGGATGATCTTTATGGGGCTTAAGCTTGGGTGGGAGCAGATGGGGC
ATGAGCTGGGGATTTGGGGATGGGGGGAATCCACACCCCCACGTCCTGGACGTTTAAAAGGCCCTCTCTG
GCACTGGGCCGGGGCAGAGGCCAGCAGAAAAGTGACTGGAGTCCAGGCGCGCCGAAGTTGGTCGTGAGGC
ACTGGGCAGGTAAGTATCAAGGTTACAAGACAGGTTTAAGGAGACCAATAGAAACTGGGCTTGTCGAGAC
AGAGAAGACTCTTGCGTTTCTGATAGGCACCTATTGGTCTTACTGACATCCACTTTGCCTTTCTCTCCAC
AGGTGTCCACTCCCAGGCGGCCGCCACCATGGTGAGCAAGGGCGAGGAGCTGTTCACCGGGGTGGTGCCC
ATCCTGGTCGAGCTGGACGGCGACGTAAACGGCCACAAGTTCAGCGTGTCCGGCGAGGGCGAGGGCGATG
CCACCTACGGCAAGCTGACCCTGAAGTTCATCTGCACCACCGGCAAGCTGCCCGTGCCCTGGCCCACCCT
CGTGACCACCTTCACCTACGGCGTGCAGTGCTTCGCCCGCTACCCCGACCACATGAAGCAGCACGACTTC
TTCAAGTCCGCCATGCCCGAAGGCTACGTCCAGGAGCGCACCATCTTCTTCAAGGACGACGGCAACTACA
AGACCCGCGCCGAGGTGAAGTTCGAGGGCGACACCCTGGTGAACCGCATCGAGCTGAAGGGCATCGACTT
CAAGGAGGACGGCAACATCCTGGGGCACAAGCTGGAGTACAACTACAACAGCCACAAGGTCTATATCACC
GCCGACAAGCAGAAGAACGGCATCAAGGTGAACTTCAAGACCCGCCACAACATCGAGGACGGCAGCGTGC
AGCTCGCCGACCACTACCAGCAGAACACCCCCATCGGCGACGGCCCCGTGCTGCTGCCCGACAACCACTA
CCTGAGCACCCAGTCCGCCCTGAGCAAAGACCCCAACGAGAAGCGCGATCACATGGTCCTGCTGGAGTTC
GTGACCGCCGCCGGGATCACTCTCGGCATGGACGAGCTGTACAAGTAAGCGGCCGCGATCGCAGACATGA
TAAGATACATTGATGAGTTTGGACAAACCACAACTAGAATGCAGTGAAAAAAATGCTTTATTTGTGAAAT
TTGTGATGCTATTGCTTTATTTGTAACCATTATAAGCTGCAATAAACAAGTTAACAACAACAATTGCATT
CATTTTATGTTTCAGGTTCAGGGGGAGATGTGGGAGGTTTTTTAAAGCAAGTAAAACCTCTACAAATGTG
GTAGTCGAAATTCCCGATAAGGATCTTCCTAGAGCATGGCTACGTAGATAAGTAGCATGGCGGGTTAATC
ATTAACTACAAGGAACCCCTAGTGATGGAGTTGGCCACTCCCTCTCTGCGCGCTCGCTCGCTCACTGAGG
CCGGGCGACCAAAGGTCGCCCGACGCCCGGGCTTTGCCCGGGCGGCCTCAGTGAGCGAGCGAGCGCGCAG
CCTTAATTAACCTAATTCACTGGCCGTCGTTTTACAACGTCGTGACTGGGAAAACCCTGGCGTTACCCAA
CTTAATCGCCTTGCAGCACATCCCCCTTTCGCCAGCTGGCGTAATAGCGAAGAGGCCCGCACCGATCGCC
CTTCCCAACAGTTGCGCAGCCTGAATGGCGAATGGG
[124 nt withheld, positions 3397-3520]
C
[91 nt withheld, positions 3522-3612]
A
[49 nt withheld, positions 3614-3662]
CCTTTGACGTTGGAGTCCACGTTCTTT
[37 nt withheld, positions 3690-3726]
ACCCTATCTCGGTCTATTCTTTTGATTTATAAGGGATTTTGCCGATTTCGGCCTATTGGTTAAAAAATGA
GCTGATTTAACAAAAATTTAACGCGAATTTTAACAAAATATTAACGCTTACAATTTAGGTGGCACTTTTC
GGGGAAATGTGCGCGGAACCCCTATTTGTTTATTTTTCTAAATACATTCAAATATGTATCCGCTCATGAG
ACAATAACCCTGATAAATGCTTCAATAATATTGAAAAAGGAAGAGTATGAGTATTCAACATTTCCGTGTC
GCCCTTATTCCCTTTTTTGCGGCATTTTGCCTTCCTGTTTTTGCTCACCCAGAAACGCTGGTGAAAGTAA
AAGATGCTGAAGATCAGTTGGGTGCACGAGTGGGTTACATCGAACTGGATCTCAACAGCGGTAAGATCCT
TGAGAGTTTTCGCCCCGAAGAACGTTTTCCAATGATGAGCACTTTTAAAGTTCTGCTATGTGGCGCGGTA
TTATCCCGTATTGACGCCGGGCAAGAGCAACTCGGTCGCCGCATACACTATTCTCAGAATGACTTGGTTG
AGTACTCACCAGTCACAGAAAAGCATCTTACGGATGGCATGACAGTAAGAGAATTATGCAGTGCTGCCAT
AACCATGAGTGATAACACTGCGGCCAACTTACTTCTGACAACGATCGGAGGACCGAAGGAGCTAACCGCT
TTTTTGCACAACATGGGGGATCATGTAACTCGCCTTGATCGTTGGGAACCGGAGCTGAATGAAGCCATAC
CAAACGACGAGCGTGACACCACGATGCCTGTAGCAATGGCAACAACGTTGCGCAAACTATTAACTGGCGA
ACTACTTACTCTAGCTTCCCGGCAACAATTAATAGACTGGATGGAGGCGGATAAAGTTGCAGGACCACTT
CTGCGCTCGGCCCTTCCGGCTGGCTGGTTTATTGCTGATAAATCTGGAGCCGGTGAGCGTGGGTCTCGCG
GTATCATTGCAGCACTGGGGCCAGATGGTAAGCCCTCCCGTATCGTAGTTATCTACACGACGGGGAGTCA
GGCAACTATGGATGAACGAAATAGACAGATCGCTGAGATAGGTGCCTCACTGATTAAGCATTGGTAACTG
TCAGACCAAGTTTACTCATATATACTTTAGATTGATTTAAAACTTCATTTTTAATTTAAAAGGATCTAGG
TGAAGATCCTTTTTGATAATCTCATGACCAAAATCCCTTAACGTGAGTTTTCGTTCCACTGAGCGTCAGA
CCCCGTAGAAAAGATCAAAGGATCTTCTTGAGATCCTTTTTTTCTGCGCGTAATCTGCTGCTTGCAAACA
AAAAAACCACCGCTACCAGCGGTGGTTTGTTTGCCGGATCAAGAGCTACCAACTCTTTTTCCGAAGGTAA
CTGGCTTCAGCAGAGCGCAGATACCAAATACTGTTCTTCTAGTGTAGCCGTAGTTAGGCCACCACTTCAA
GAACTCTGTAGCACCGCCTACATACCTCGCTCTGCTAATCCTGTTACCAGTGGCTGCTGCCAGTGGCGAT
AAGTCGTGTCTTACCGGGTTGGACTCAAGACGATAGTTACCGGATAAGGCGCAGCGGTCGGGCTGAACGG
GGGGTTCGTGCACACAGCCCAGCTTGGAGCGAACGACCTACACCGAACTGAGATACCTACAGCGTGAGCT
ATGAGAAAGCGCCACGCTTCCCGAAGGGAGAAAGGCGGACAGGTATCCGGTAAGCGGCAGGGTCGGAACA
GGAGAGCGCACGAGGGAGCTTCCAGGGGGAAACGCCTGGTATCTTTATAGTCCTGTCGGGTTTCGCCACC
TCTGACTTGAGCGTCGATTTTTGTGATGCTCGTCAGGGGGGCGGAGCCTATGGAAAAACGCCAGCAACGC
GGCCTTTTTACGGTTCCTGGCCTTTTGCTGGCCTTTTGCTCACATGTTCTTTCCTGCGTTATCCCCTGAT
TCTGTGGATAACCGTATTACCGCCTTTGAGTGAGCTGATACCGCTCGCCGCAGCCGAACGACCGAGCGCA
GCGAGTCAGTGAGCGAGGAAGCGGAAGAGCGCCCAATACGCAAACCGCCTCTCCCCGCGCGTTGGCCGAT
TCATTAATGCAGCTGGCACGACAGGTTTCCCGACTGGAAAGCGGGCAGTGAGCGCAACGCAATTAATGTG
AGTTAGCTCACTCATTAGGCACCCCAGGCTTTACACTTTATGCTTCCGGCTCGTATGTTGTGTGGAATTG
TGAGCGGATAACAATTTCACACAGGAAACAGCTATGACCATGATTACGCCAGATTTAATTAAGG
Features (pLannotate 1.2.2; 15 found; start..end, strand, type, name):
   1900..2032    +  intron         chimeric intron: chimera between introns from human β-globin and immunoglobulin heavy chain genes
   2059..2778    +  CDS            EmGFP: Emerald GFP mammalian codon-optimized
   2801..2922    -  polyA_signal   SV40 poly(A) signal: SV40 polyadenylation signal
   2945..3013    -  CDS            large T antigen (fragment): large T antigen from SV40 (simian virus 40)
   3091..3221    +  repeat_region  AAV2 ITR (fragment): inverted terminal repeat of adeno-associated virus serotype 2 inverted
   3235..3392    +  CDS            lacZα (fragment): LacZα fragment of β-galactosidase; lacZ fragment
   3397..3825    +  rep_origin     f1 ori (sequence partly withheld): f1 bacteriophage origin of replication; arrow indicates direction of (+) strand synthesis
   3878..3982    +  promoter       AmpR promoter: bla
   3983..4843    +  CDS            AmpR: β-lactamase; bla; confers resistance to ampicillin, carbenicillin, and related antibiotics
   5014..5602    +  rep_origin     ori: high-copy-number ColE1/pMB1/pBR322/pUC origin of replication
   5785..5877    +  CDS            lacI (fragment): lac repressor; lacI; The lac repressor binds to the lac operator to inhibit transcription in E. coli. This inhibition can be relieved by adding lactose or isopropyl-β-D-thiogalactopyranoside (IPTG).
   5890..5911    +  protein_bind   CAP binding site: CAP binding activates transcription in the presence of cAMP. E. coli catabolite activator protein
   5926..5956    +  promoter       lac promoter: promoter for the E. coli lac operon
   5964..5980    +  protein_bind   lac operator: The lac repressor binds to the lac operator to inhibit transcription in E. coli. This inhibition can be relieved by adding lactose or isopropyl-β-D-thiogalactopyranoside (IPTG). lac repressor encoded by lacI
   6030..130     -  repeat_region  AAV2 ITR (fragment) (across the origin): inverted terminal repeat of adeno-associated virus serotype 2 inverted
