[The description below was written by a language model from this plasmid's Addgene catalogue record and pLannotate feature annotations shown in this document.]
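Description:
pEMS2116 is a single-stranded AAV2-based transfer plasmid (6,030 bp) for mammalian expression, built to test and use the Pleiades MiniPromoter Ple155. This is a compact synthetic regulatory element derived from the human PCP2 gene and designed to restrict expression to ON bipolar cells of the retina. The viral genome is bounded by two AAV2 inverted terminal repeats, one spanning the plasmid origin and the other lying downstream of the expression cassette. The ITRs supply the cis signals for replication and packaging of the intervening DNA into recombinant AAV when rep, cap and helper functions are provided in trans.

The automated feature table does not annotate the MiniPromoter itself. By position, the roughly 1.8 kb unannotated stretch between the left ITR and the chimeric intron is where it would sit, and the depositor points to the annotated GenBank file for its exact location. Downstream come a chimeric β-globin/immunoglobulin heavy chain intron, which generally improves transcript processing and expression, then a mammalian codon-optimized Emerald GFP (EmGFP) reporter. An SV40-derived polyadenylation region follows, with an adjoining remnant of large T antigen sequence. EmGFP fluorescence thus reports the cell types in which Ple155 is active.

The bacterial backbone carries ampicillin resistance (bla with its own promoter), a ColE1/pUC-type origin and an f1 origin, along with residual lac promoter/operator, lacZα and lacI fragments from the parent cloning vector. The origin is annotated as a high-copy type, but the catalogue lists the plasmid as low copy and names a recombination-deficient strain, consistent with the known instability of ITRs. The construct is used to produce rAAV for ocular delivery and to characterize cell-type-restricted expression in the eye.
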