Addgene plasmid #49141: pEMS2116
Purpose: The plasmid contains the Pleaides (Ple) MiniPromoter Ple155 derived from the human PCP2 gene and designed for expression in ON Bipolar cells of the retina.
Depositing lab: Elizabeth Simpson. Depositing organization: University of British Columbia. Publication: Human MiniPromoters for ocular-rAAV expression in ON bipolar, cone, corneal, endothelial, Muller glial, and PAX6 cells. Korecki AJ, Cueva-Vargas JL, Fornes O, Agostinone J, Farkas RA, Hickmott JW, Lam SL, Mathelier A, Zhou M, Wasserman WW, Di Polo A, Simpson EM. Gene Ther. 2021 Feb 2. pii: 10.1038/s41434-021-00227-z. doi: 10.1038/s41434-021-00227-z. PubMed 33531684.
Backbone
  Vector backbone: AAV2
  Vector type: Mammalian Expression, AAV
Growth in bacteria
  Bacterial resistance: Ampicillin, 100 μg/mL
  Growth temperature: 30°C
  Growth strain: Stbl2
  Copy number: Low Copy
Gene/Insert
  Gene/Insert name: ssAAV-Ple155-emGFP (alt name: emGFP)
  Species: Synthetic
  Promoter: MiniPromoter Ple155 from the human PCP2 gene
  Cloning method: Restriction Enzyme; 5′ cloning site Unknown (unknown if destroyed); 3′ cloning site Unknown (unknown if destroyed)
  Sequencing primers: 5′ -
Terms and licenses: Academic/Nonprofit Terms; Industry Terms: Not Available to Industry
Depositor comments: Please see the annotated GenBank file and the additional image file for the specific location of the minipromoter in this plasmid. Additional References: 1 Korecki, A. J. et al. Twenty-Seven Tamoxifen-Inducible iCre-Driver Mouse Strains for Eye and Brain, Including Seventeen Carrying a New Inducible-First Constitutive-Ready Allele. Genetics 211, 1155-1177 (2019). 2 de Leeuw, C. N. et al. rAAV-Compatible MiniPromoters for Restricted Expression in the Brain and Eye. Molecular Brain 9, 52 (2016). 3 Scalabrino, M. L. et al. Intravitreal delivery of a novel AAV vector targets ON bipolar cells and restores visual function in a mouse model of complete congenital stationary night blindness. Hum Mol Genet 24, 6229-6239, doi:10.1093/hmg/ddv341, ddv341 [pii] (2015). 4 de Leeuw, C. N. et al. Targeted CNS delivery using human MiniPromoters and demonstrated compatibility with adeno-associated viral vectors. Mol Ther Methods Clin Dev 1, 1-15 (2014).
How to cite: pEMS2116 was a gift from Elizabeth Simpson (Addgene plasmid # 49141 ; http://n2t.net/addgene:49141 ; RRID:Addgene_49141)
