>Addgene plasmid #49141 | pEMS2116 | addgene partial sequence | sequence record 83635 | pCAGGS-3 5'-TCCTTAAACCTGTCTTGTAA-3'
GACCAACTTCGGCGCGCCTGGACTCCAGTCACTTTTCTGCTGGCCTCTGCCCCGGCCCAGTGCCAGAGAG
GGCCTTTTAAACGTCCAGGACGTGGGGGTGTGGATTCCCCCCATCCCCAAATCCCCAGCTCATGCCCCAT
CTGCTCCCACCCAAGCTTAAGCCCCATAAAGATCATCCAGATAATTGTTTGCCCACAACGATGCTGGATC
TGGCATGGTGGGTAGGGGGCAGGGCGACCTGAGCTTGGACCTCGCTGTGCCCAGCAGCAATGACTGGACC
CCAGGGACTCTCAGGTGTGATGTCACAAAAGGCCTGAGCAGCGTCCCCACAGTTGGAGAAGGGAGGCCAA
CAGTGTAGGGTGGTAGCTGGCTTAGGGAGGACTTGCAGGTGTCCCCACCCAGCCACCCAGGTTCCCCCAC
TGGCTCCTGGAAGGGCAGCTGCCACCTGCAGTCGGTAAAGAAAAAGGAGGTTGGAGTCAAAGGCCCCTTC
CCTCCCTCCCTCTCTGCACCTGCCTCAGACACCACCCGCCACCCTAGCTCCAGCTCTGTCTCCTTGGCAG
CAAGTCAAGGGGTCTCCCAGCCACCCTTCCTTCAACTCACTGTCCCTGGAGCCTGGTTGCCTGCCCCAGA
CCCCAAAACAAGAAAGTCTGGGGTCTCCTGTTCCCACACCACCTAAATGCCAGGTTGAGCTATCTCCTCT
CCTCTATCACCCTAGCCCCAGGTGGGAACAGGAGGCGAGACTCCCTGGGGACAGAGGCAGGCGGGGAGAG
GATGTCCCTGCCTTTTACCCCGAGCCACTGTGGCTTTCCCTCAGTGCCCAAGCAGG
