>Addgene plasmid #49141 | pEMS2116 | addgene partial sequence | sequence record 83692 | chim-int-F 5'-TCTTACTGACATCCACTTTGCC-3'
GGCGGCCGCCACCATGGTGAGCAAGGGCGAGGAGCTGTTCACCGGGGTGGTGCCCATCCTGGTCGAGCTG
GACGGCGACGTAAACGGCCACAAGTTCAGCGTGTCCGGCGAGGGCGAGGGCGATGCCACCTACGGCAAGC
TGACCCTGAAGTTCATCTGCACCACCGGCAAGCTGCCCGTGCCCTGGCCCACCCTCGTGACCACCTTCAC
CTACGGCGTGCAGTGCTTCGCCCGCTACCCCGACCACATGAAGCAGCACGACTTCTTCAAGTCCGCCATG
CCCGAAGGCTACGTCCAGGAGCGCACCATCTTCTTCAAGGACGACGGCAACTACAAGACCCGCGCCGAGG
TGAAGTTCGAGGGCGACACCCTGGTGAACCGCATCGAGCTGAAGGGCATCGACTTCAAGGAGGACGGCAA
CATCCTGGGGCACAAGCTGGAGTACAACTACAACAGCCACAAGGTCTATATCACCGCCGACAAGCAGAAG
AACGGCATCAAGGTGAACTTCAAGACCCGCCACAACATCGAGGACGGCAGCGTGCAGCTCGCCGACCACT
ACCAGCAGAACACCCCCATCGGCGACGGCCCCGTGCTGCTGCCCGACAACCACTACCTGAGCACCCAGTC
CGCCCTGAGCAAAGACCCCAACGAGAAGCGCGATCACATGGTCCTGCTGGAGTTCGTGACCGCCGCCGGG
ATCACTCTCGGCATGGACGAGCTGTACAAGTAAGCGGCCGCGATCGCAGACATGATAAGATACATTGATG
AGTTTGGACAAACCACAACTAGAATGCAGTGAAAAAAATGCTTTATTTGTGAAATTTGTGATGCTATTGC
TTTATTTGTAACCATTATAAGCTGCAATAAACAAGTTAACAACAACAATTGCATTTCA
